>Addgene plasmid #161670 | IDG_FAM26D_OE_1 | addgene full sequence | sequence record 319662 | Addgene NGS Result
CGTTACATAACTTACGGTAAATGGCCCGCCTGGCTGACCGCCCAACGACCCCCGCCCATTGACGTCAATA
ATGACGTATGTTCCCATAGTAACGCCAATAGGGACTTTCCATTGACGTCAATGGGTGGAGTATTTACGGT
AAACTGCCCACTTGGCAGTACATCAAGTGTATCATATGCCAAGTACGCCCCCTATTGACGTCAATGACGG
TAAATGGCCCGCCTGGCATTATGCCCAGTACATGACCTTATGGGACTTTCCTACTTGGCAGTACATCTAC
GTATTAGTCATCGCTATTACCATGGTGATGCGGTTTTGGCAGTACATCAATGGGCGTGGATAGCGGTTTG
ACTCACGGGGATTTCCAAGTCTCCACCCCATTGACGTCAATGGGAGTTTGTTTTGGCACCAAAATCAACG
GGACTTTCCAAAATGTCGTAACAACTCCGCCCCATTGACGCAAATGGGCGGTAGGCGTGTACGGTGGGAG
GTCTATATAAGCAGAGCTCTCTGGCTAACTGTCGGGATCAACAAGTTTGTACAAAAAAGCAGGCACCATG
TTTGATAATGTCAGTGCCAGCAAACGAGAAGAGATCCTAGCTGGGTTTCCATGTTGCAGATCAGCTCCTT
CTGACGTGATCCTAGTAAGAGATGAAATAGCTCTTCTGCACAGATACCAGTCACAGATGCTGGGTTGGAT
TTTGATCACCTTGGCAACCATTGCTGCCTTAGTCTCCTGCTGTGTGGCAAAGTGCTGCTCTCCCCTCACC
TCTCTGCAACATTGCTACTGGACCAGCCACCTCCAGAATGAGAGAGAACTCTTTGAACAAGCAGCAGAGC
AGCACTCTCGGCTCCTCATGATGCATCGCATAAAGAAGCTATTTGGCTTCATTCCCGGGAGTGAAGACGT
CAAACACATCCGCATTCCTTCTTGTCAGGACTGGAAAGATATTTCAGTACCCACTCTTTTATGCATGGGT
GATGACTTGCAAGGTCACTATAGCTTCCTTGGAAATAGGGTGGATGAGGATAATGAGGAAGACAGATCAA
GAGGTATTGAATTAAAACCTACAGCTTTCTTGTACAAAGTGGTTGGTAAGCCTATCCCTAACCCTCTCCT
CGGTCTCGATTCTACGTAGTAATGAGCTAGCGCTAACCGGTGGCGCGTTAAGTCGACAATCAACCTCTGG
ATTACAAAATTTGTGAAAGATTGACTGGTATTCTTAACTATGTTGCTCCTTTTACGCTATGTGGATACGC
TGCTTTAATGCCTTTGTATCATGCTATTGCTTCCCGTATGGCTTTCATTTTCTCCTCCTTGTATAAATCC
TGGTTGCTGTCTCTTTATGAGGAGTTGTGGCCCGTTGTCAGGCAACGTGGCGTGGTGTGCACTGTGTTTG
CTGACGCAACCCCCACTGGTTGGGGCATTGCCACCACCTGTCAGCTCCTTTCCGGGACTTTCGCTTTCCC
CCTCCCTATTGCCACGGCGGAACTCATCGCCGCCTGCCTTGCCCGCTGCTGGACAGGGGCTCGGCTGTTG
GGCACTGACAATTCCGTGGTGTTGTCGGGGAAATCATCGTCCTTTCCTTGGCTGCTCGCCTGTGTTGCCA
CCTGGATTCTGCGCGGGACGTCCTTCTGCTACGTCCCTTCGGCCCTCAATCCAGCGGACCTTCCTTCCCG
CGGCCTGCTGCCGGCTCTGCGGCCTCTTCCGCGTCTTCGCCTTCGCCCTCAGACGAGTCGGATCTCCCTT
TGGGCCGCCTCCCCGCGTCGACTTTAAGACCAATGACTTACAAGGCAGCTGTAGATCTTAGCCACTTTTT
AAAAGAAAAGGGGGGACTGGAAGGGCTAATTCACTCCCAACGAAGACAAGATCTGCTTTTTGCTTGTACT
GGGTCTCTCTGGTTAGACCAGATCTGAGCCTGGGAGCTCTCTGGCTAACTAGGGAACCCACTGCTTAAGC
CTCAATAAAGCTTGCCTTGAGTGCTTCAAGTAGTGTGTGCCCGTCTGTTGTGTGACTCTGGTAACTAGAG
ATCCCTCAGACCCTTTTAGTCAGTGTGGAAAATCTCTAGCAGTACGTATAGTAGTTCATGTCATCTTATT
ATTCAGTATTTATAACTTGCAAAGAAATGAATATCAGAGAGTGAGAGGAACTTGTTTATTGCAGCTTATA
ATGGTTACAAATAAAGCAATAGCATCACAAATTTCACAAATAAAGCATTTTTTTCACTGCATTCTAGTTG
TGGTTTGTCCAAACTCATCAATGTATCTTATCATGTCTGGCTCTAGCTATCCCGCCCCTAACTCCGCCCA
TCCCGCCCCTAACTCCGCCCAGTTCCGCCCATTCTCCGCCCCATGGCTGACTAATTTTTTTTATTTATGC
AGAGGCCGAGGCCGCCTCGGCCTCTGAGCTATTCCAGAAGTAGTGAGGAGGCTTTTTTGGAGGCCTAGGG
ACGTACCCAATTCGCCCTATAGTGAGTCGTATTACGCGCGCTCACTGGCCGTCGTTTTACAACGTCGTGA
CTGGGAAAACCCTGGCGTTACCCAACTTAATCGCCTTGCAGCACATCCCCCTTTCGCCAGCTGGCGTAAT
AGCGAAGAGGCCCGCACCGATCGCCCTTCCCAACAGTTGCGCAGCCTGAATGGCGAATGGG
[124 nt withheld, positions 2652-2775]
C
[91 nt withheld, positions 2777-2867]
A
[49 nt withheld, positions 2869-2917]
CCTTTGACGTTGGAGTCCACGTTCTTT
[37 nt withheld, positions 2945-2981]
ACCCTATCTCGGTCTATTCTTTTGATTTATAAGGGATTTTGCCGATTTCGGCCTATTGGTTAAAAAATGA
GCTGATTTAACAAAAATTTAACGCGAATTTTAACAAAATATTAACGCTTACAATTTAGGTGGCACTTTTC
GGGGAAATGTGCGCGGAACCCCTATTTGTTTATTTTTCTAAATACATTCAAATATGTATCCGCTCATGAG
ACAATAACCCTGATAAATGCTTCAATAATATTGAAAAAGGAAGAGTATGAGTATTCAACATTTCCGTGTC
GCCCTTATTCCCTTTTTTGCGGCATTTTGCCTTCCTGTTTTTGCTCACCCAGAAACGCTGGTGAAAGTAA
AAGATGCTGAAGATCAGTTGGGTGCACGAGTGGGTTACATCGAACTGGATCTCAACAGCGGTAAGATCCT
TGAGAGTTTTCGCCCCGAAGAACGTTTTCCAATGATGAGCACTTTTAAAGTTCTGCTATGTGGCGCGGTA
TTATCCCGTATTGACGCCGGGCAAGAGCAACTCGGTCGCCGCATACACTATTCTCAGAATGACTTGGTTG
AGTACTCACCAGTCACAGAAAAGCATCTTACGGATGGCATGACAGTAAGAGAATTATGCAGTGCTGCCAT
AACCATGAGTGATAACACTGCGGCCAACTTACTTCTGACAACGATCGGAGGACCGAAGGAGCTAACCGCT
TTTTTGCACAACATGGGGGATCATGTAACTCGCCTTGATCGTTGGGAACCGGAGCTGAATGAAGCCATAC
CAAACGACGAGCGTGACACCACGATGCCTGTAGCAATGGCAACAACGTTGCGCAAACTATTAACTGGCGA
ACTACTTACTCTAGCTTCCCGGCAACAATTAATAGACTGGATGGAGGCGGATAAAGTTGCAGGACCACTT
CTGCGCTCGGCCCTTCCGGCTGGCTGGTTTATTGCTGATAAATCTGGAGCCGGTGAGCGTGGGTCTCGCG
GTATCATTGCAGCACTGGGGCCAGATGGTAAGCCCTCCCGTATCGTAGTTATCTACACGACGGGGAGTCA
GGCAACTATGGATGAACGAAATAGACAGATCGCTGAGATAGGTGCCTCACTGATTAAGCATTGGTAACTG
TCAGACCAAGTTTACTCATATATACTTTAGATTGATTTAAAACTTCATTTTTAATTTAAAAGGATCTAGG
TGAAGATCCTTTTTGATAATCTCATGACCAAAATCCCTTAACGTGAGTTTTCGTTCCACTGAGCGTCAGA
CCCCGTAGAAAAGATCAAAGGATCTTCTTGAGATCCTTTTTTTCTGCGCGTAATCTGCTGCTTGCAAACA
AAAAAACCACCGCTACCAGCGGTGGTTTGTTTGCCGGATCAAGAGCTACCAACTCTTTTTCCGAAGGTAA
CTGGCTTCAGCAGAGCGCAGATACCAAATACTGTTCTTCTAGTGTAGCCGTAGTTAGGCCACCACTTCAA
GAACTCTGTAGCACCGCCTACATACCTCGCTCTGCTAATCCTGTTACCAGTGGCTGCTGCCAGTGGCGAT
AAGTCGTGTCTTACCGGGTTGGACTCAAGACGATAGTTACCGGATAAGGCGCAGCGGTCGGGCTGAACGG
GGGGTTCGTGCACACAGCCCAGCTTGGAGCGAACGACCTACACCGAACTGAGATACCTACAGCGTGAGCT
ATGAGAAAGCGCCACGCTTCCCGAAGGGAGAAAGGCGGACAGGTATCCGGTAAGCGGCAGGGTCGGAACA
GGAGAGCGCACGAGGGAGCTTCCAGGGGGAAACGCCTGGTATCTTTATAGTCCTGTCGGGTTTCGCCACC
TCTGACTTGAGCGTCGATTTTTGTGATGCTCGTCAGGGGGGCGGAGCCTATGGAAAAACGCCAGCAACGC
GGCCTTTTTACGGTTCCTGGCCTTTTGCTGGCCTTTTGCTCACATGTTCTTTCCTGCGTTATCCCCTGAT
TCTGTGGATAACCGTATTACCGCCTTTGAGTGAGCTGATACCGCTCGCCGCAGCCGAACGACCGAGCGCA
GCGAGTCAGTGAGCGAGGAAGCGGAAGAGCGCCCAATACGCAAACCGCCTCTCCCCGCGCGTTGGCCGAT
TCATTAATGCAGCTGGCACGACAGGTTTCCCGACTGGAAAGCGGGCAGTGAGCGCAACGCAATTAATGTG
AGTTAGCTCACTCATTAGGCACCCCAGGCTTTACACTTTATGCTTCCGGCTCGTATGTTGTGTGGAATTG
TGAGCGGATAACAATTTCACACAGGAAACAGCTATGACCATGATTACGCCAAGCGCGCAATTAACCCTCA
CTAAAGGGAACAAAAGCTGGAGCTGCAAGCTTAATGTAGTCTTATGCAATACTCTTGTAGTCTTGCAACA
TGGTAACGATGAGTTAGCAACATGCCTTACAAGGAGAGAAAAAGCACCGTGCATGCCGATTGGTGGAAGT
AAGGTGGTACGATCGTGCCTTATTAGGAAGGCAACAGACGGGTCTGACATGGATTGGACGAACCACTGAA
TTGCCGCATTGCAGAGATATTGTATTTAAGTGCCTAGCTCGATACATAAACGGGTCTCTCTGGTTAGACC
AGATCTGAGCCTGGGAGCTCTCTGGCTAACTAGGGAACCCACTGCTTAAGCCTCAATAAAGCTTGCCTTG
AGTGCTTCAAGTAGTGTGTGCCCGTCTGTTGTGTGACTCTGGTAACTAGAGATCCCTCAGACCCTTTTAG
TCAGTGTGGAAAATCTCTAGCAGTGGCGCCCGAACAGGGACTTGAAAGCGAAAGGGAAACCAGAGGAGCT
CTCTCGACGCAGGACTCGGCTTGCTGAAGCGCGCACGGCAAGAGGCGAGGGGCGGCGACTGGTGAGTACG
CCAAAAATTTTGACTAGCGGAGGCTAGAAGGAGAGAGATGGGTGCGAGAGCGTCAGTATTAAGCGGGGGA
GAATTAGATCGCGATGGGAAAAAATTCGGTTAAGGCCAGGGGGAAAGAAAAAATATAAATTAAAACATAT
AGTATGGGCAAGCAGGGAGCTAGAACGATTCGCAGTTAATCCTGGCCTGTTAGAAACATCAGAAGGCTGT
AGACAAATACTGGGACAGCTACAACCATCCCTTCAGACAGGATCAGAAGAACTTAGATCATTATATAATA
CAGTAGCAACCCTCTATTGTGTGCATCAAAGGATAGAGATAAAAGACACCAAGGAAGCTTTAGACAAGAT
AGAGGAAGAGCAAAACAAAAGTAAGACCACCGCACAGCAAGCGGCCGCTGATCTTCAGACCTGGAGGAGG
AGATATGAGGGACAATTGGAGAAGTGAATTATATAAATATAAAGTAGTAAAAATTGAACCATTAGGAGTA
GCACCCACCAAGGCAAAGAGAAGAGTGGTGCAGAGAGAAAAAAGAGCAGTGGGAATAGGAGCTTTGTTCC
TTGGGTTCTTGGGAGCAGCAGGAAGCACTATGGGCGCAGCGTCAATGACGCTGACGGTACAGGCCAGACA
ATTATTGTCTGGTATAGTGCAGCAGCAGAACAATTTGCTGAGGGCTATTGAGGCGCAACAGCATCTGTTG
CAACTCACAGTCTGGGGCATCAAGCAGCTCCAGGCAAGAATCCTGGCTGTGGAAAGATACCTAAAGGATC
AACAGCTCCTGGGGATTTGGGGTTGCTCTGGAAAACTCATTTGCACCACTGCTGTGCCTTGGAATGCTAG
TTGGAGTAATAAATCTCTGGAACAGATTTGGAATCACACGACCTGGATGGAGTGGGACAGAGAAATTAAC
AATTACACAAGCTTAATACACTCCTTAATTGAAGAATCGCAAAACCAGCAAGAAAAGAATGAACAAGAAT
TATTGGAATTAGATAAATGGGCAAGTTTGTGGAATTGGTTTAACATAACAAATTGGCTGTGGTATATAAA
ATTATTCATAATGATAGTAGGAGGCTTGGTAGGTTTAAGAATAGTTTTTGCTGTACTTTCTATAGTGAAT
AGAGTTAGGCAGGGATATTCACCATTATCGTTTCAGACCCACCTCCCAACCCCGAGGGGACCCTTGCGCC
TTTTCCAAGGCAGCCCTGGGTTTGCGCAGGGACGCGGCTGCTCTGGGCGTGGTTCCGGGAAACGCAGCGG
CGCCGACCCTGGGTCTCGCACATTCTTCACGTCCGTTCGCAGCGTCACCCGGATCTTCGCCGCTACCCTT
GTGGGCCCCCCGGCGACGCTTCCTGCTCCGCCCCTAAGTCGGGAAGGTTCCTTGCGGTTCGCGGCGTGCC
GGACGTGACAAACGGAAGCCGCACGTCTCACTAGTACCCTCGCAGACGGACAGCGCCAGGGAGCAATGGC
AGCGCGCCGACCGCGATGGGCTGTGGCCAATAGCGGCTGCTCAGCAGGGCGCGCCGAGAGCAGCGGCCGG
GAAGGGGCGGTGCGGGAGGCGGGGTGTGGGGCGGTAGTGTGGGCCCTGTTCCTGCCCGCGCGGTGTTCCG
CATTCTGCAAGCCTCCGGAGCGCACGTCGGCAGTCGGCTCCCTCGTTGACCGAATCACCGACCTCTCTCC
CCAGGGGGTACCACCATGGCCAAGCCTTTGTCTCAAGAAGAATCCACCCTCATTGAAAGAGCAACGGCTA
CAATCAACAGCATCCCCATCTCTGAAGACTACAGCGTCGCCAGCGCAGCTCTCTCTAGCGACGGCCGCAT
CTTCACTGGTGTCAATGTATATCATTTTACTGGGGGACCTTGTGCAGAACTCGTGGTGCTGGGCACTGCT
GCTGCTGCGGCAGCTGGCAACCTGACTTGTATCGTCGCGATCGGAAATGAGAACAGGGGCATCTTGAGCC
CCTGCGGACGGTGCCGACAGGTGCTTCTCGATCTGCATCCTGGGATCAAAGCCATAGTGAAGGACAGTGA
TGGACAGCCGACGGCAGTTGGGATTCGTGAATTGCTGCCCTCTGGTTATGTGTGGGAGGGCCTGCAGCTG
CAGTAGTAAGAATTCTAGATCTTGAGACAAATGGCAGTATTCATCCACAATTTTAAAAGAAAAGGGGGGA
TTGGGGGGTACAGTGCAGGGGAAAGAATAGTAGACATAATAGCAACAGACATACAAACTAAAGAATTACA
AAAACAAATTACAAAAATTCAAAATTTTCGGGTTTATTACAGGGACAGCAGAGATCCACTTTGGCGCCGG
CTCGAGGGGGCCCGGGGTTATTAATAGTAATCAATTACGGGGTCATTAGTTCATAGCCCATATATGGAGT
TCCG
Features (pLannotate 1.2.2; 32 found; start..end, strand, type, name):
      1..304     +  enhancer       CMV enhancer: human cytomegalovirus immediate early enhancer
    305..508     +  promoter       CMV promoter: human cytomegalovirus (CMV) immediate early promoter
    532..552     +  protein_bind   attB1: mutant version of attB; core recombination site for the Gateway® BP reaction BP Clonase™
    558..1070    +  CDS            CALHM4 (fragment): CAHM4_HUMAN - Also known as C6orf78, FAM26D. Experimental evidence at protein level: Swiss-Prot protein existence level 1. Pore-forming subunit of a voltage-gated ion channel. From Homo sapiens (Human).
   1072..1092    -  protein_bind   attB2: mutant version of attB; core recombination site for the Gateway® BP reaction BP Clonase™
   1095..1136    +  CDS            V5 tag: epitope tag from simian virus 5
   1178..1766    +  misc_feature   WPRE: woodchuck hepatitis virus posttranscriptional regulatory element
   1817..1836    +  misc_feature   cPPT/CTS (fragment): central polypurine tract and central termination sequence of HIV-1
   1838..2071    +  LTR            3' LTR (ΔU3): self-inactivating 3' long terminal repeat (LTR) from HIV-1
   2149..2270    +  polyA_signal   SV40 poly(A) signal: SV40 polyadenylation signal
   2310..2445    +  rep_origin     SV40 ori: SV40 origin of replication
   2466..2484    -  promoter       T7 promoter: promoter for bacteriophage T7 RNA polymerase
   2492..2647    +  CDS            lacZα (fragment): LacZα fragment of β-galactosidase; lacZ fragment
   2652..3080    +  rep_origin     f1 ori (sequence partly withheld): f1 bacteriophage origin of replication; arrow indicates direction of (+) strand synthesis
   3133..3237    +  promoter       AmpR promoter: bla
   3238..4098    +  CDS            AmpR: β-lactamase; bla; confers resistance to ampicillin, carbenicillin, and related antibiotics
   4269..4857    +  rep_origin     ori: high-copy-number ColE1/pMB1/pBR322/pUC origin of replication
   5040..5132    +  CDS            lacI (fragment): lac repressor; lacI; The lac repressor binds to the lac operator to inhibit transcription in E. coli. This inhibition can be relieved by adding lactose or isopropyl-β-D-thiogalactopyranoside (IPTG).
   5145..5166    +  protein_bind   CAP binding site: CAP binding activates transcription in the presence of cAMP. E. coli catabolite activator protein
   5181..5211    +  promoter       lac promoter: promoter for the E. coli lac operon
   5219..5235    +  protein_bind   lac operator: The lac repressor binds to the lac operator to inhibit transcription in E. coli. This inhibition can be relieved by adding lactose or isopropyl-β-D-thiogalactopyranoside (IPTG). lac repressor encoded by lacI
   5280..5298    +  promoter       T3 promoter: promoter for bacteriophage T3 RNA polymerase
   5326..5552    +  promoter       RSV promoter: Rous sarcoma virus enhancer/promoter
   5553..5733    +  LTR            5' LTR (truncated): truncated 5' long terminal repeat (LTR) from HIV-1
   5780..5905    +  misc_feature   HIV-1 Ψ: packaging signal of human immunodeficiency virus type 1
   5889..6252    +  CDS            HIV-1 gag (fragment): gag protein from human immunodeficiency virus 1; gag
   6398..6631    +  misc_feature   RRE: The Rev response element (RRE) of HIV-1 allows for Rev-dependent mRNA export from the nucleus to the cytoplasm.
   7008..7034    +  CDS            Rev (fragment): human immunodeficiency virus 1 (HIV-1) Rev protein; rev; enhances nuclear export of unspliced and incompletely spliced viral mRNAs
   7035..7535    +  promoter       hPGK promoter: human phosphoglycerate kinase 1 promoter
   7547..7942    +  CDS            BSD: blasticidin S deaminase; Aspergillus terreus BSD; confers resistance to blasticidin
   8002..8119    +  misc_feature   cPPT/CTS: central polypurine tract and central termination sequence of HIV-1
   8178..8235    +  enhancer       CMV enhancer (fragment): human cytomegalovirus immediate early enhancer
