[The description below was written by a language model from this plasmid's Addgene catalogue record and pLannotate feature annotations shown in this document.]
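Description:
IDG_FAM26D_OE_1 is a mammalian overexpression plasmid for human FAM26D (also known as C6orf78, and annotated in the feature table under its current name CALHM4, a pore-forming subunit of a voltage-gated ion channel). It is built on the pLX304 backbone. The catalogue lists the vector type simply as mammalian expression, but the feature table shows a self-inactivating HIV-1-derived lentiviral transfer vector. An RSV promoter drives a truncated 5' LTR, followed by the Ψ packaging signal with a partial gag sequence, the Rev response element, a cPPT/CTS, and a ΔU3 3' LTR. These elements allow the region between the LTRs to be packaged into viral particles and integrated into target cells when helper functions are supplied in trans.

The open reading frame was introduced by Gateway cloning and sits between attB1 and attB2 sites downstream of the CMV enhancer/promoter. It is followed by a backbone-encoded C-terminal V5 epitope tag for detection, and a WPRE lies downstream to enhance transcript expression. The annotation matches the insert as a fragment of CALHM4 of roughly 500 nt, so the clone may represent a shorter isoform or a partial coding sequence; the record does not clarify this. Upstream of the CMV cassette within the viral genome, a human PGK promoter drives blasticidin S deaminase for selection of transduced or transfected mammalian cells. In bacteria the plasmid is maintained by a ColE1/pUC-type origin with ampicillin resistance, although the catalogue describes it as low copy. The backbone also carries an f1 origin, an SV40 origin and poly(A) signal, and residual lac, T3 and T7 elements. Its stated purpose is FAM26D overexpression.
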