Addgene plasmid #161670: IDG_FAM26D_OE_1
Purpose: Overexpresses FAM26D
Depositing lab: Mike McManus. Depositing organization: University of California, San Francisco (UCSF).
Backbone
  Vector backbone: pLX304
  Vector type: Mammalian Expression
  Selectable markers: Blasticidin
Growth in bacteria
  Bacterial resistance: Ampicillin, 100 μg/mL
  Growth temperature: 30°C
  Growth strain: NEB Stable
  Copy number: Low Copy
Gene/Insert
  Gene/Insert name: FAM26D
  Species: H. sapiens (human)
  Entrez Gene: FAM26D (a.k.a. C6orf78, FLJ32239)
  Tag / fusion protein: V5 (C terminal on backbone)
  Cloning method: Gateway Cloning
Terms and licenses: Academic/Nonprofit Terms; Industry Terms: Not Available to Industry
How to cite: IDG_FAM26D_OE_1 was a gift from Mike McManus (Addgene plasmid # 161670 ; http://n2t.net/addgene:161670 ; RRID:Addgene_161670)
