>Addgene plasmid #161670 | IDG_FAM26D_OE_1 | depositor partial sequence | sequence record 313369 | Partial Sequence
ATGTTTGATAATGTCAGTGCCAGCAAACGAGAAGAGATCCTAGCTGGGTTTCCATGTTGCAGATCAGCTC
CTTCTGACGTGATCCTAGTAAGAGATGAAATAGCTCTTCTGCACAGATACCAGTCACAGATGCTGGGTTG
GATTTTGATCACCTTGGCAACCATTGCTGCCTTAGTCTCCTGCTGTGTGGCAAAGTGCTGCTCTCCCCTC
ACCTCTCTGCAACATTGCTACTGGACCAGCCACCTCCAGAATGAGAGAGAACTCTTTGAACAAGCAGCAG
AGCAGCACTCTCGGCTCCTCATGATGCATCGCATAAAGAAGCTATTTGGCTTCATTCCCGGGAGTGAAGA
CGTCAAACACATCCGCATTCCTTCTTGTCAGGACTGGAAAGATATTTCAGTACCCACTCTTTTATGCATG
GGTGATGACTTGCAAGGTCACTATAGCTTCCTTGGAAATAGGGTGGATGAGGATAATGAGGAAGACAGAT
CAAGAGGTATTGAATTAAAACCTACAGCTTTCTTGTACAAAGTGGTTGGTAAGCCTATCCCTAACCCTCT
CCTCGGTCTCGATTCTACGTAG
